>Addgene plasmid #22409 | pAc5.1B-lambdaN-HA-DmDCP2-V5His6 | depositor full sequence | sequence record 10302 | Author sequence
CTTCAAGGAATTAATTCTATATTCTAAAAACACAAATGATACTTCTAAAAAAAATCATGAATGGCATCAA
CTCTGAATCAAATCTTTGCAGATGCACCTACTTCTCATTTCCACTGTCACATCATTTTTCCAGATCTCGC
TGCCTGTTATGTGGCCCACAAACCAAGACACGTTTTATGGCCATTAAAGCTGGCTGATCGTCGCCAAACA
CCAAATACATATCAATATGTACATTCGAGAAAGAAGCGATCAAAGAAGCGTCTTCGGGCGAGTAGGAGAA
TGCGGAGGAGAAGGAGAACGAGCTGATCTAGTATCTCTCCACAATCCAATGCCAACTGACCAACTGGCCA
TATTCGGAGCAATTTGAAGCCAATTTCCATCGCCTGGCGATCGCTCCATTCTTGGCTATATGTTTTTCAC
CGTTCCCGGGGCCATTTTCAAAGACTCGTCGGTAAGATAAGATTGTGTCACTCGCTGTCTCTCTTCATTT
GTCGAAGAATGCTGAGGAATTTCGCGATGACGTCGGCGAGTATTTTGAAGAATGAGAATAATTTGTATTT
ATACGAAAATCAGTTAGTGGAATTTTCTACAAAAACATGTTATCTATAGATAATTTTGTTGCAAAATATG
TTGACTATGACAAAGATTGTATGTATATACCTTTAATGTATTCTCATTTTCTTATGTATTTATAATGGCA
ATGATGATACTGATGATATTTTAAGATGATGCCAGACCACAGGCTGATTTCTGCGTCTTTTGCCGAACGC
AGTGCATGTGCGGTTGTTGTTTTTTGGAATAGTTTCAATTTTCGGACTGTCCGCTTTGATTTCAGTTTCT
TGGCTTATTCAAAAAGCAAAGTAAAGCCAAAAAAGCGAGATGGCAATACCAAATGCGGCAAAACGGTAGT
GGAAGGAAAGGGGTGCGGGGCAGCGGAAGGAAGGGTGGGGCGGGGCGTGGCGGGGTCTGTGGCTGGGCGC
GACGTCACCGACGTTGGAGCCACTCCTTTGACCATGTGTGCGTGTGTGTATTATTCGTGTCTCGCCACTC
GCCGGTTGTTTTTTTCTTTTTATCTCGCTCTCTCTAGCGCCATCTCGTACGCATGCTCAACGCACCGCAT
GTTGCCGTGTCCTTTATGCGTCATTTTGGCTCGAAATAGGCAATTATTTAAACAAAGATTAGTCAACGAA
AACGCTAAAATAAATAAGTCTACAATATGGTTACTTATTGCCATGTGTGTGCAGCCAACGATAGCAACAA
AAGCAACAACACAGTGGCTTTCCCTCTTTCACTTTTTGTTTGCAAGCGCGTGCGAGCAAGACGGCACGAC
CGGCAAACGCAATTACGCTGACAAAGAGCAGACGAAGTTTTGGCCGAAAAACATCAAGGCGCCTGATACG
AATGCATTTGCAATAACAATTGCGATATTTAATATTGTTTATGAAGCTGTTTGACTTCAAAACACACAAA
AAAAAAAATAAAACAAATTATTTGAAAGAGAATTAGGAATCGGACAGCTTATCGTTACGGGCTAACAGCA
CACCGAGACGAAATAGCTTACCTGACGTCACAGCCTCTGGAAGAACTGCCGCCAAGCAGAGAGAGAGAGA
AAAAGAGGGAGAGCAGCTTAGACCGCATGTGCTTGTGTGTGAGGCGTCTCTCTCTTCGTCTCCTGTTTGC
GCAAACGCATAGACTGCACTGAGAAAATCGATTACCTATTTTTTATGAATGAATATTTGCACTATTACTA
TTCAAAACTATTAAGATAGCAATCACATTCAATAGCCAAATACTATACCACCTGAGCGATGCAACGAAAT
GATCAATTTGAGCAAAAATGCTGCATATTTAGGACGGCATCATTATAGAAATGCTTCTTGCTGTGTACTT
TTCTCTCGTCTGGCAGCTGTTTCGCCGTTATTGTTAAAACCGGCTTAAGTTAGGTGTGTTTTCTACGACT
AGTGATGCCCCTACTAGAAGATGTGTGTTGCACAAATGTCCCTGAATAACCAATTTGAAGTGCAGATAGC
AGTAAACGTAAGCTAATATGAATATTATTTAACTGTAATGTTTTAATATCGCTGGACATTACTAATAAAC
CCACTATAAACACATGTACATATGTATGTTTTGGCATACAATGAGTAGTTGGGGAAAAAATGTGTAAAAG
CACCGTGACCATCACAGCATAAAGATAACCAGCTGAAGTATCGAATATGAGTAACCCCCAAATTGAATCA
CATGCCGCAACTGATAGGACCCATGGAAGTACACTCTTCATGGCGATATACAAGACACACACAAGCACGA
ACACCCAGTTGCGGAGGAAATTCTCCGTAAATGAAAACCCAATCGGCGAACAATTCATACCCATATATGG
TAAAAGTTTTGAACGCGACTTGAGAGCGGAGAGCATTGCGGCTGATAAGGTTTTAGCGCTAAGCGGGCTT
TATAAAACGGGCTGCGGGACCAGTTTTCATATCACTACCGTTTGAGTTCTTGTGCTGTGTGGATACTCCT
CCCGACACAAAGCCGCTCCATCAGCCAGCAGTCGTCTAATCCAGAGACCCCGGATCGGGGTACCAACATG
GACGCACAAACACGACGACGTGAGCGTCGCGCTGAGAAACAAGCTCAATGGAAAGCTGCAAACGGTGGAT
CTCCTCCACATATGGCTTACCCATACGATGTTCCAGATTACGCTCCTCCAAGCTTGAATTCTGCAGATAT
CCAGCACAGTGGCGGCCGCATGGAAATCGCACCACTGATCAATAACGCCGTCGCTGTCGTCACAGCCTCT
GCCTCTGCCGCCGTCTCTGCCTCTGCTAGCGTCGGCAGTAGCAGCAAGGATGATAACGTCAACAATCTAG
CGTTGCTCGCGTCGCTGACTTTACAAAAAGTGCTAAATATCAACAATAACAATAACCAGCACAGCAAGAA
CAACAACCACAGCGACAATAGCAATAGCAAACAACACGAGCAACAAAAACAGCAGCAGCAACCACAACGA
CGAAACCTCGACATTAAAAGCGAGTATGATGTACTAAACCAATTGCTAAAAACTGGAGCTGTTTTCACCG
CCACGCCCACAGCGCCAATTGCCATCGAAAGGAGGAAGCAGACGCAGCAGCAGCAACGTCCATATGCACA
ACAGGCACATCAACAGCAGCAGCAGAAGCAACGCCTAAACTCATCCATATCATCGACCCACTCATCGACA
TCGACAAACTCCTCCTACGGCAGCTCATCATCGGAGGATGCTGCAGGCACATCTGCGCCAACGGGAGCAG
GTGAAGTTGTCACATCAGCAGCATTAACACCAAGAGCAAGCACCACGAAGGCGTCCAGCAATAAATTGCC
AGAGAAATCGAAAATTCCGTCCGATATACTTGATGATCTGGCCAGTCGATTTATAATCAATGTTCCGGAC
ATGGAGCTAAACAATCTAATACGTATGTGTTTCCAAATCGAACTGGCCCATTGGTTCTATTTGGATTTCT
TTTGTGCCCCCGAATCTGGCGAGGATGGCGAGACCCCGAAGTGCGTGCAACGAAAGCTGCCATCGGTGGG
CATCAAGCAGTTTGCCATGCAGTTGTTCCAACACATTCCCTTCCTGAACAAACATTTTGGCACCGTGGAT
CAAATCCTGGACGAGTGGAAGAACTACAAGCTATCGGTGCCCACTTATGGCGCTATTCTGGTGTCCGAGG
ATCACAATCACTGCTTGCTAGTGCAGTCCTACTTCGCGCGCAACTCCTGGGGATTTCCCAAGGGCAAGAT
CAATGAGAACGAAGACCCAGCCCATTGTGCAACGAGAGAGGTTTATGAGGAGACCGGGTTCGATATCACG
GACCTAATCGATGCCAACGACTACATCGAGGCGTTCATCAACTACCAGTACACGCGGCTGTACGTGGTGC
GAAACATACCGATGGACACGCAGTTCGCGCCCCGCACTCGCAACGAGATCAAGTGCTGCGACTGGTTCCG
TATCGATGCGCTGCCGGTGAACAAGAACGATGCCATATCAAAGGCCAAGTTGGGCAAGACCTCCAACTCC
TTCTTCATGATTATGCCGTTTGTGAAGCGCCTGAAGAAGTGGGTGAACGATCGGAAGGCTGGAATCGAGC
CGCGTCGCCGCAAATTCTCTGGTCAGCAATCGCCAAAAGCGGCCTCGCCCACCAATATGAACGGAAATTG
CAAGAAGGACGTCACAGGAGTGCGAAATGAATCGCAACGACAGAGGCACAAGTCCATGGGCGACTTGGAT
GGCGTCAAATTGAATAATCTCAATGGCAAGGGGACCGTTGGAACGGGAGCGGGATCGGCAGCTTCCGCCT
CCGCCACCGCTGCCATCAACTCGATGAACATATGCAATAGCAATGGGAAACGCAATAAGCAAAATGCGGC
TGCGGGCAGCAATCAGGCAACGCCAACTACAATAGCAACGCCAATGACGTCAAATGGCGCCGTCGTAGGA
GGTACTGTATCCTCGAAGCGTCAACTGTTCCATAGCCAAAGTCAGAACGATGCGCAGCAATCGGCAAGCA
ATGAGAAGATTGTCAGCTCCTTCGATTTAATACGCAAGGAGAAGCAGCAACAACTTAAGGCAGCTAAGGC
GCAAAAGCAGCAGCAACAACAGCAGCAACGATCGCGCACCAAGTCGCAGAGTGATAAGCAGTACAATCCA
CAGCAGCCAGTCAAAATCCTGGGACAACAGCAGCCCACAACGGGCATGGATTTGATAGCCATGCTATCGG
CAGCGGCGGCAGCTCAAAAGACACCAAACAACGAGCAGCAAACACAAGAGAAGCAGCAGCAGCAACAACG
ACCACGACCTGCTTCAGTGTCGCTTAACCTTGGAGCAGGCAGTGCCACAGGAGCAACAACATCAGCTCCG
GATGCCCAGTACATGCACAGGCTGCAGCGCATGGCATCGGGCACAAATTTGAGGATTCTGAAGCGGGCAC
AGTCGCAGCAGCCGCAGCAGCACCATCAGCAACAGTTGCAACTAGAACAGCAACAACAGCAGCAGCAGCA
GCTGGGAATCGACTTTACGCCAAATTTGAATTCGTGGACGAATTTCTCCTTTACCAAGAACTTCATAGCA
AATGTGTTTTGCAGTCTAGAGGGCCCGCGGTTCGAAGGTAAGCCTATCCCTAACCCTCTCCTCGGTCTCG
ATTCTACGCGTACCGGTCATCATCACCATCACCATTGAGTTTAAACCCGCTGATCAGCCTCGACTGTGCC
TTCTAAGGCCTGAGCTCGCTGATCAGCCTCGATCGAGGATCCAGACATGATAAGATACATTGATGAGTTT
GGACAAACCACAACTAGAATGCAGTGAAAAAAATGCTTTATTTGTGAAATTTGTGATGCTATTGCTTTAT
TTGTAACCATTATAAGCTGCAATAAACAAGTTAACAACAACAATTGCATTCATTTTATGTTTCAGGTTCA
GGGGGAGGTGTGGGAGGTTTTTTAAAGCAAGTAAAACCTCTACAAATGTGGTATGGCTGATTATGATCAG
TCGACCGATGCCCTTGAGAGCCTTCAACCCAGTCAGCTCCTTCCGGTGGGCGCGGGGCATGACTATCGTC
GCCGCACTTATGACTGTCTTCTTTATCATGCAACTCGTAGGACAGGTGCCGGCAGCGCTCTGGGTCATTT
TCGGCGAGGACCGCTTTCGCTGGAGCGCGACGATGATCGGCCTGTCGCTTGCGGTATTCGGAATCTTGCA
CGCCCTCGCTCAAGCCTTCGTCACTGGTCCCGCCACCAAACGTTTCGGCGAGAAGCAGGCCATTATCGCC
GGCATGGCGGCCGACGCGCTGGGCTACGTCTTGCTGGCGTTCGCGACGCGAGGCTGGATGGCCTTCCCCA
TTATGATTCTTCTCGCTTCCGGCGGCATCGGGATGCCCGCGTTGCAGGCCATGCTGTCCAGGCAGGTAGA
TGACGACCATCAGGGACAGCTTCAAGGATCGCTCGCGGCTCTTACCAGCCAGCAAAAGGCCAGGAACCGT
AAAAAGGCCGCGTTGCTGGCGTTTTTCCATAGGCTCCGCCCCCCTGACGAGCATCACAAAAATCGACGCT
CAAGTCAGAGGTGGCGAAACCCGACAGGACTATAAAGATACCAGGCGTTTCCCCCTGGAAGCTCCCTCGT
GCGCTCTCCTGTTCCGACCCTGCCGCTTACCGGATACCTGTCCGCCTTTCTCCCTTCGGGAAGCGTGGCG
CTTTCTCAATGCTCACGCTGTAGGTATCTCAGTTCGGTGTAGGTCGTTCGCTCCAAGCTGGGCTGTGTGC
ACGAACCCCCCGTTCAGCCCGACCGCTGCGCCTTATCCGGTAACTATCGTCTTGAGTCCAACCCGGTAAG
ACACGACTTATCGCCACTGGCAGCAGCCACTGGTAACAGGATTAGCAGAGCGAGGTATGTAGGCGGTGCT
ACAGAGTTCTTGAAGTGGTGGCCTAACTACGGCTACACTAGAAGGACAGTATTTGGTATCTGCGCTCTGC
TGAAGCCAGTTACCTTCGGAAAAAGAGTTGGTAGCTCTTGATCCGGCAAACAAACCACCGCTGGTAGCGG
TGGTTTTTTTGTTTGCAAGCAGCAGATTACGCGCAGAAAAAAAGGATCTCAAGAAGATCCTTTGATCTTT
TCTACGGGGTCTGACGCTCAGTGGAACGAAAACTCACGTTAAGGGATTTTGGTCATGAGATTATCAAAAA
GGATCTTCACCTAGATCCTTTTAAATTAAAAATGAAGTTTTAAATCAATCTAAAGTATATATGAGTAAAC
TTGGTCTGACAGTTACCAATGCTTAATCAGTGAGGCACCTATCTCAGCGATCTGTCTATTTCGTTCATCC
ATAGTTGCCTGACTCCCCGTCGTGTAGATAACTACGATACGGGAGGGCTTACCATCTGGCCCCAGTGCTG
CAATGATACCGCGAGACCCACGCTCACCGGCTCCAGATTTATCAGCAATAAACCAGCCAGCCGGAAGGGC
CGAGCGCAGAAGTGGTCCTGCAACTTTATCCGCCTCCATCCAGTCTATTAATTGTTGCCGGGAAGCTAGA
GTAAGTAGTTCGCCAGTTAATAGTTTGCGCAACGTTGTTGCCATTGCTGCAGGCATCGTGGTGTCACGCT
CGTCGTTTGGTATGGCTTCATTCAGCTCCGGTTCCCAACGATCAAGGCGAGTTACATGATCCCCCATGTT
GTGCAAAAAAGCGGTTAGCTCCTTCGGTCCTCCGATCGTTGTCAGAAGTAAGTTGGCCGCAGTGTTATCA
CTCATGGTTATGGCAGCACTGCATAATTCTCTTACTGTCATGCCATCCGTAAGATGCTTTTCTGTGACTG
GTGAGTACTCAACCAAGTCATTCTGAGAATAGTGTATGCGGCGACCGAGTTGCTCTTGCCCGGCGTCAAC
ACGGGATAATACCGCGCCACATAGCAGAACTTTAAAAGTGCTCATCATTGGAAAACGTTCTTCGGGGCGA
AAACTCTCAAGGATCTTACCGCTGTTGAGATCCAGTTCGATGTAACCCACTCGTGCACCCAACTGATCTT
CAGCATCTTTTACTTTCACCAGCGTTTCTGGGTGAGCAAAAACAGGAAGGCAAAATGCCGCAAAAAAGGG
AATAAGGGCGACACGGAAATGTTGAATACTCATACTCTTCCTTTTTCAATATTATTGAAGCATTTATCAG
GGTTATTGTCTCATGAGCGGATACATATTTGAATGTATTTAGAAAAATAAACAAATAGGGGTTCCGCGCA
CATTTCCCCGAAAAGTGCCACCTGACGTCTAAGAAACCATTATTATCATGACATTAACCTATAAAAATAG
GCGTATCACGAGGCCCTTTCGT
Features (pLannotate 1.2.2; 11 found; start..end, strand, type, name):
     56..2568    +  promoter       Ac5 promoter: Drosophila melanogaster actin 5C promoter
   2588..2653    +  CDS            N (fragment): REGN_LAMBD - Experimental evidence at protein level: Swiss-Prot protein existence level 1. Plays a role as a transcriptional antitermination factor that allows the virus to initiate its lytic phase. Activates expression of the delayed viral early genes by modifying host RNA polymerase (RNAP) into a form that is resistant to termination signals. This antitermination function requires the host NusA protein which serves to stabilize the interaction between antitermination protein N and host RNA polymerase. From Escherichia phage lambda (Bacteriophage lambda).
   2678..2704    +  CDS            3xHA (fragment): three tandem HA epitope tags
   3374..4114    +  CDS            DCP2 (fragment): DCP2_HUMAN - Also known as NUDT20. Experimental evidence at protein level: Swiss-Prot protein existence level 1. Decapping metalloenzyme that catalyzes the cleavage of the cap structure on mRNAs (PubMed:12417715, PubMed:12218187, PubMed:12923261, PubMed:21070968, PubMed:28002401). Removes the 7- methyl guanine cap structure from mRNA molecules, yielding a 5'- phosphorylated mRNA fragment and 7m-GDP (PubMed:12486012, PubMed:12923261, PubMed:21070968, PubMed:28002401). Necessary for the degradation of mRNAs, both in normal mRNA turnover and in nonsense- mediated mRNA decay (PubMed:14527413). Pla
   5147..5188    +  CDS            V5 tag: epitope tag from simian virus 5
   5288..5422    -  polyA_signal   SV40 poly(A) signal: SV40 polyadenylation signal
   5445..5529    -  CDS            large T antigen (fragment): large T antigen from SV40 (simian virus 40)
   5530..6000    +  CDS            TcR (fragment): tetracycline efflux protein; tet; confers resistance to tetracycline
   6044..6632    -  rep_origin     ori: high-copy-number ColE1/pMB1/pBR322/pUC origin of replication
   6803..7663    -  CDS            AmpR: β-lactamase; bla; confers resistance to ampicillin, carbenicillin, and related antibiotics
   7664..7768    -  promoter       AmpR promoter: bla
