[The description below was written by a language model from this plasmid's Addgene catalogue record and pLannotate feature annotations shown in this document.]
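Description:
pAc5.1B-lambdaN-HA-DmDCP2-V5His6 is a Drosophila expression plasmid of about 7.9 kb, built on a pAc5.1B backbone that was modified to add an N-terminal lambdaN-HA tag. It is maintained in E. coli as a high-copy plasmid through a ColE1/pUC-type origin and is selected with ampicillin via the β-lactamase gene and its native promoter. The annotation also picks up short fragments resembling a tetracycline resistance gene and SV40 large T antigen. These appear to be non-functional backbone remnants rather than usable markers. No selectable marker for insect cells is annotated, which fits use by transient transfection or co-selection with a separate plasmid.

The payload is the Drosophila melanogaster decapping protein 2 (DCP2, variant A) coding sequence, roughly 2.4 kb, cloned between NotI and XbaI sites that were both retained. The strong constitutive actin 5C promoter drives expression, and an SV40 polyadenylation signal lies downstream. The annotated match to human DCP2 covers only the conserved portion of the fly gene and reflects homology, not a human insert. The encoded protein carries the bacteriophage lambda N peptide followed by an HA epitope at its N terminus, with V5 and His6 tags from the backbone at its C terminus, although only V5 is annotated in the feature table.

The lambdaN peptide binds boxB RNA hairpins with high affinity, so the fusion can be artificially tethered to a reporter mRNA carrying boxB elements, while the epitope tags allow detection or immunoprecipitation. The associated study concerns P-bodies and RNA-mediated gene silencing, so the construct was presumably used in Drosophila cultured cells to examine DCP2's role in mRNA decapping and decay or its localization.
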