Addgene plasmid #22409: pAc5.1B-lambdaN-HA-DmDCP2-V5His6
Depositing lab: Elisa Izaurralde. Depositing organization: Max Planck Institute for Developmental Biology. Publication: P-body formation is a consequence, not the cause, of RNA-mediated gene silencing. Eulalio A, Behm-Ansmant I, Schweizer D, Izaurralde E. Mol Cell Biol. 2007 Jun . 27(11):3970-81. 10.1128/MCB.00128-07 PubMed 17403906.
Backbone
  Vector backbone: pAc5.1B-lambdaN-HA
  Backbone manufacturer: Elisa Izaurralde
  Backbone size w/o insert (bp): 5487
  Vector type: Drosophila expression
Growth in bacteria
  Bacterial resistance: Ampicillin, 100 μg/mL
  Growth temperature: 37°C
  Growth strain: DH5alpha
  Growth instructions: Dh5 alpha and XL1-blue
  Copy number: High Copy
Gene/Insert
  Gene/Insert name: decapping protein 2, variant A (alt name: DCP2)
  Species: D. melanogaster (fly)
  Insert size (bp): 2375
  GenBank ID: NM_140548
  Entrez Gene: DCP2 (a.k.a. Dmel_CG6169, BEST:LD07107, CG6169, DCp2p, Dcp2, Dmel\CG6169, LD07107, dDCP2, dDcp, dDcp2, dcp2, l(3)tb)
  Tag / fusion protein: lambdaN-HA (N terminal on backbone); V5-His6 (C terminal on backbone)
  Cloning method: Restriction Enzyme; 5′ cloning site NotI (not destroyed); 3′ cloning site XbaI (not destroyed)
  Sequencing primers: 5′ Ac5 forward primer site; 3′ BGH reverse priming site
Terms and licenses: Academic/Nonprofit Terms; Industry Terms: Not Available to Industry
How to cite: pAc5.1B-lambdaN-HA-DmDCP2-V5His6 was a gift from Elisa Izaurralde (Addgene plasmid # 22409 ; http://n2t.net/addgene:22409 ; RRID:Addgene_22409)
