>Addgene plasmid #22409 | pAc5.1B-lambdaN-HA-DmDCP2-V5His6 | addgene partial sequence | sequence record 28229 | 22409 with BGH-rev
CTCATGGTGATGGTGATGATGACCGGTACGCGTAGAATCGAGACCGAGGAGAGGGTTAGGGATAGGCTTA
CCTTCGAACCGCGGGCCCTCTAGACTGCAAAACACATTTGCTATGAAGTTCTTGGTAAAGGAGAAATTCG
TCCACGAATTCAAATTTGGCGTAAAGTCGATTCCCAGCTGCTGCTGCTGCTGTTGTTGCTGTTCTAGTTG
CAACTGTTGCTGATGGTGCTGCTGCGGCTGCTGCGACTGTGCCCGCTTCAGAATCCTCAAATTTGTGCCC
GATGCCATGCGCTGCAGCCTGTGCATGTACTGGGCATCCGGAGCTGATGTTGTTGCTCCTGTGGCACTGC
CTGCTCCAAGGTTAAGCGACACTGAAGCAGGTCGTGGTCGTTGTTGCTGCTGCTGCTTCTCTTGTGTTTG
CTGCTCGTTGTTTGGTGTCTTTTGAGCTGCCGCCGCTGCCGATAGCATGGCTATCAAATCCATGCCCGTT
GTGGGCTGCTGTTGTCCCAGGATTTTGACTGGCTGCTGTGGATTGTACTGCTTATCACTCTGCGACTTGG
TGCGCGATCGTTGCTGCTGTTGTTGCTGCTGCTTTTGCGCCTTAGCTGCCTTAAGTTGTTGCTGCTTCTC
CTTGCGTATTAAATCGAAGGAGCTGACAATCTTCTCATTGCTTGCCGATTGCTGCGCATCGTTCTGACTT
TGGCTATGGAACAGTTGACGCTTCGAGGATACAGTACCTCCTACGACGGCGCCATTTGACGTCATTGGCG
TTGCTATTGTAGTTGGCGTTGCCTGATTGCTGCCCGCAGCCGCATTTTGCTTATTGC
