>Addgene plasmid #22409 | pAc5.1B-lambdaN-HA-DmDCP2-V5His6 | addgene partial sequence | sequence record 28230 | 22409 with AC5
TCGGGGTACCAACATGGACGCACAAACACGACGACGTGAGCGTCGCGCTGAGAAACAAGCTCAATGGAAA
GCTGCAAACGGTGGATCTCCTCCACATATGGCTTACCCATACGATGTTCCAGATTACGCTCCTCCAAGCT
TGAATTCTGCAGATATCCAGCACAGTGGCGGCCGCATGGAAATCGCACCACTGATCAATAACGCCGTCGC
TGTCGTCACAGCCTCTGCCTCTGCCGCCGTCTCTGCCTCTGCTAGCGTCGGCAGTAGCAGCAAGGATGAT
AACGTCAACAATCTAGCGTTGCTCGCGTCGCTGACTTTACAAAAAGTGCTAAATATCAACAATAACAATA
ACCAGCACAGCAAGAACAACAACCACAGCGACAATAGCAATAGCAAACAACACGAGCAACAAAAACAGCA
GCAGCAACCACAACGACGAAACCTCGACATTAAAAGCGAGTATGATGTACTAAACCAATTGCTAAAAACT
GGAGCTGTTTTCACCGCCACGCCCACAGCGCCAATTGCCATCGAAAGGAGGAAGCAGACGCAGCAGCAGC
AACGTCCATATGCACAACAGGCACATCAACAGCAGCAGCAGAAGCAACGCCTAAACTCATCCATATCATC
GACCCACTCATCGACATCGACAAACTCCTCCTACGGCAGCTCATCATCGGAGGATGCTGCAGGCACATCT
GCGCCAACGGGAGCAGGTGAAGTTGTCACATCAGCAGCATTAACACCAAGAGCAAGCACCACGAAGGCGT
CCAGCAATAAATTGCCAGAGAAATCGAAATTCCGTCCGATATACTTGATGATCTGGNCAGTCGATTTATA
ATCAATGTTCCGGACAT
